LOCUS       Exported 9184 bp ds-DNA circular SYN 13-MAY-2021
DEFINITION  Retroviral expression vector containing Rab11a tagged with RFP.
ACCESSION   .
VERSION     .
KEYWORDS    pQCXIH-tag RFPt- Rab11a WT
SOURCE      synthetic DNA construct
  ORGANISM  synthetic DNA construct
REFERENCE   1 (bases 1 to 9184)
  AUTHORS   Roman-Fernandez A, Roignot J, Sandilands E, Nacke M, Mansour MA,
            McGarry L, Shanks E, Mostov KE, Bryant DM
  TITLE     The phospholipid PI(3,4)P2 is an apical identity determinant.
  JOURNAL   Nat Commun. 2018 Nov 28;9(1):5041. doi: 10.1038/s41467-018-07464-8.
  PUBMED    30487552
REFERENCE   2 (bases 1 to 9184)
  AUTHORS   .
  TITLE     Direct Submission
  JOURNAL   Exported May 13, 2021 from SnapGene Server 1.1.58
            http://www.snapgene.com
FEATURES             Location/Qualifiers
     source          1..9184
                     /organism="synthetic DNA construct"
                     /mol_type="other DNA"
     CDS             complement(39..899)
                     /codon_start=1
                     /gene="bla"
                     /product="beta-lactamase"
                     /label=AmpR
                     /note="confers resistance to ampicillin, carbenicillin, and
                     related antibiotics"
                     /translation="MSIQHFRVALIPFFAAFCLPVFAHPETLVKVKDAEDQLGARVGYI
                     ELDLNSGKILESFRPEERFPMMSTFKVLLCGAVLSRVDAGQEQLGRRIHYSQNDLVEYS
                     PVTEKHLTDGMTVRELCSAAITMSDNTAANLLLTTIGGPKELTAFLHNMGDHVTRLDRW
                     EPELNEAIPNDERDTTMPAAMATTLRKLLTGELLTLASRQQLIDWMEADKVAGPLLRSA
                     LPAGWFIADKSGAGERGSRGIIAALGPDGKPSRIVVIYTTGSQATMDERNRQIAEIGAS
                     LIKHW"
     primer_bind     662..681
                     /label=Amp-R
                     /note="Ampicillin resistance gene, reverse primer"
     promoter        complement(900..1004)
                     /gene="bla"
                     /label=AmpR promoter
     primer_bind     1072..1090
                     /label=pBRforEco
                     /note="pBR322 vectors, upsteam of EcoRI site, forward
                     primer"
     enhancer        1190..1569
                     /label=CMV enhancer
                     /note="human cytomegalovirus immediate early enhancer"
     promoter        1570..1773
                     /label=CMV promoter
                     /note="human cytomegalovirus (CMV) immediate early
                     promoter"
     LTR             1774..1949
                     /label=5' LTR (truncated)
                     /note="truncated long terminal repeat from Moloney murine
                     sarcoma virus"
     misc_feature    2012..2211
                     /label=MMLV Psi
                     /note="packaging signal of Moloney murine leukemia virus
                     (MMLV)"
     CDS             2412..2828
                     /label=gag (truncated)
                     /note="truncated Moloney murine leukemia virus (MMLV) gag
                     gene lacking the start codon"
     primer_bind     2758..2780
                     /label=pLXSN 5'
                     /note="Murine stem cell virus, forward primer. Also called
                     MSCV"
     primer_bind     2796..2812
                     /label=pBABE 5'
                     /note="Psi packaging signal, forward primer for pBABE
                     vectors"
     enhancer        2865..3168
                     /label=CMV enhancer
                     /note="human cytomegalovirus immediate early enhancer"
     promoter        3169..3372
                     /label=CMV promoter
                     /note="human cytomegalovirus (CMV) immediate early
                     promoter"
     primer_bind     3369..3393
                     /label=LNCX
                     /note="Human CMV promoter, forward primer"
     regulatory      3518..3527
                     /regulatory_class="other"
                     /note="vertebrate consensus sequence for strong initiation
                     of translation (Kozak, 1987)"
     CDS             3524..4255
                     /codon_start=1
                     /product="photostable variant of TagRFP (Shaner et al.,
                     2008)"
                     /label=TagRFP-T
                     /translation="MVSKGEELIKENMHMKLYMEGTVNNHHFKCTSEGEGKPYEGTQTM
                     RIKVVEGGPLPFAFDILATSFMYGSRTFINHTQGIPDFFKQSFPEGFTWERVTTYEDGG
                     VLTATQDTSLQDGCLIYNVKIRGVNFPSNGPVMQKKTLGWEANTEMLYPADGGLEGRTD
                     MALKLVGGGHLICNFKTTYRSKKPAKNLKMPGVYYVDHRLERIKEADKETYVEQHEVAV
                     ARYCDLPSKLGHKLNGMDELYK"
     misc_feature    4973..5546
                     /label=IRES
                     /note="internal ribosome entry site (IRES) of the
                     encephalomyocarditis virus (EMCV)"
     primer_bind     complement(5140..5157)
                     /label=IRES reverse
                     /note="IRES internal ribosome entry site, reverse primer.
                     Also called pCDH-rev"
     primer_bind     5367..5386
                     /label=IRES-F
                     /note="IRES internal ribosome entry site, forward primer"
     CDS             5585..6604
                     /codon_start=1
                     /gene="aph(4)-Ia"
                     /product="aminoglycoside phosphotransferase from E. coli"
                     /label=HygR
                     /note="confers resistance to hygromycin"
                     /translation="KPELTATSVEKFLIEKFDSVSDLMQLSEGEESRAFSFDVGGRGYV
                     LRVNSCADGFYKDRYVYRHFASAALPIPEVLDIGEFSESLTYCISRRAQGVTLQDLPET
                     ELPAVLQPVAEAMDAIAAADLSQTSGFGPFGPQGIGQYTTWRDFICAIADPHVYHWQTV
                     MDDTVSASVAQALDELMLWAEDCPEVRHLVHADFGSNNVLTDNGRITAVIDWSEAMFGD
                     SQYEVANIFFWRPWLACMEQQTRYFERRHPELAGSPRLRAYMLRIGLDQLYQSLVDGNF
                     DDAAWAQGRCDAIVRSGAGTVGRTQIARRSAAVWTDGCVEVLADSGNRRPSTRPRAKE"
     LTR             7151..7576
                     /label=3' LTR (Delta-U3)
                     /note="self-inactivating 3' long terminal repeat (LTR) from
                     Moloney murine leukemia virus"
     primer_bind     complement(7679..7701)
                     /label=pGEX 3'
                     /note="pGEX vectors, reverse primer"
     primer_bind     complement(7837..7857)
                     /label=pBABE 3'
                     /note="SV40 enhancer, reverse primer for pBABE vectors"
     promoter        7842..8171
                     /label=SV40 promoter
                     /note="SV40 enhancer and early promoter"
     rep_origin      8022..8157
                     /label=SV40 ori
                     /note="SV40 origin of replication"
     primer_bind     8084..8103
                     /label=SV40pro-F
                     /note="SV40 promoter/origin, forward primer"
     primer_bind     8193..8212
                     /label=pRS-marker
                     /note="pRS vectors, use to sequence yeast selectable
                     marker"
     primer_bind     complement(8293..8310)
                     /label=L4440
                     /note="L4440 vector, forward primer"
     rep_origin      complement(8464..9052)
                     /direction=LEFT
                     /label=ori
                     /note="high-copy-number ColE1/pMB1/pBR322/pUC origin of
                     replication"
     primer_bind     complement(8544..8563)
                     /label=pBR322ori-F
                     /note="pBR322 origin, forward primer"
ORIGIN
        1 tcaatctaaa gtatatatga gtaaacttgg tctgacagtt accaatgctt aatcagtgag
       61 gcacctatct cagcgatctg tctatttcgt tcatccatag ttgcctgact ccccgtcgtg
      121 tagataacta cgatacggga gggcttacca tctggcccca gtgctgcaat gataccgcga
      181 gacccacgct caccggctcc agatttatca gcaataaacc agccagccgg aagggccgag
      241 cgcagaagtg gtcctgcaac tttatccgcc tccatccagt ctattaattg ttgccgggaa
      301 gctagagtaa gtagttcgcc agttaatagt ttgcgcaacg ttgttgccat tgctgcaggc
      361 atcgtggtgt cacgctcgtc gtttggtatg gcttcattca gctccggttc ccaacgatca
      421 aggcgagtta catgatcccc catgttgtgc aaaaaagcgg ttagctcctt cggtcctccg
      481 atcgttgtca gaagtaagtt ggccgcagtg ttatcactca tggttatggc agcactgcat
      541 aattctctta ctgtcatgcc atccgtaaga tgcttttctg tgactggtga gtactcaacc
      601 aagtcattct gagaatagtg tatgcggcga ccgagttgct cttgcccggc gtcaacacgg
      661 gataataccg cgccacatag cagaacttta aaagtgctca tcattggaaa acgttcttcg
      721 gggcgaaaac tctcaaggat cttaccgctg ttgagatcca gttcgatgta acccactcgt
      781 gcacccaact gatcttcagc atcttttact ttcaccagcg tttctgggtg agcaaaaaca
      841 ggaaggcaaa atgccgcaaa aaagggaata agggcgacac ggaaatgttg aatactcata
      901 ctcttccttt ttcaatatta ttgaagcatt tatcagggtt attgtctcat gagcggatac
      961 atatttgaat gtatttagaa aaataaacaa ataggggttc cgcgcacatt tccccgaaaa
     1021 gtgccacctg acgtctaaga aaccattatt atcatgacat taacctataa aaataggcgt
     1081 atcacgaggc cctttcgtct tcaagaatta gcttggccat tgcatacgtt gtatccatat
     1141 cataatatgt acatttatat tggctcatgt ccaacattac cgccatgttg acattgatta
     1201 ttgactagtt attaatagta atcaattacg gggtcattag ttcatagccc atatatggag
     1261 ttccgcgtta cataacttac ggtaaatggc ccgcctggct gaccgcccaa cgacccccgc
     1321 ccattgacgt caataatgac gtatgttccc atagtaacgc caatagggac tttccattga
     1381 cgtcaatggg tggagtattt acggtaaact gcccacttgg cagtacatca agtgtatcat
     1441 atgccaagta cgccccctat tgacgtcaat gacggtaaat ggcccgcctg gcattatgcc
     1501 cagtacatga ccttatggga ctttcctact tggcagtaca tctacgtatt agtcatcgct
     1561 attaccatgg tgatgcggtt ttggcagtac atcaatgggc gtggatagcg gtttgactca
     1621 cggggatttc caagtctcca ccccattgac gtcaatggga gtttgttttg gcaccaaaat
     1681 caacgggact ttccaaaatg tcgtaacaac tccgccccat tgacgcaaat gggcggtagg
     1741 cgtgtacggt gggaggtcta tataagcaga gctcaataaa agagcccaca acccctcact
     1801 cggcgcgcca gtcttccgat agactgcgtc gcccgggtac ccgtattccc aataaagcct
     1861 cttgctgttt gcatccgaat cgtggtctcg ctgttccttg ggagggtctc ctctgagtga
     1921 ttgactaccc acgacggggg tctttcattt gggggctcgt ccgggatttg gagacccctg
     1981 cccagggacc accgacccac caccgggagg taagctggcc agcaacttat ctgtgtctgt
     2041 ccgattgtct agtgtctatg tttgatgtta tgcgcctgcg tctgtactag ttagctaact
     2101 agctctgtat ctggcggacc cgtggtggaa ctgacgagtt ctgaacaccc ggccgcaacc
     2161 ctgggagacg tcccagggac tttgggggcc gtttttgtgg cccgacctga ggaagggagt
     2221 cgatgtggaa tccgaccccg tcaggatatg tggttctggt aggagacgag aacctaaaac
     2281 agttcccgcc tccgtctgaa tttttgcttt cggtttggaa ccgaagccgc gcgtcttgtc
     2341 tgctgcagcg ctgcagcatc gttctgtgtt gtctctgtct gactgtgttt ctgtatttgt
     2401 ctgaaaatta gggccagact gttaccactc ccttaagttt gaccttaggt cactggaaag
     2461 atgtcgagcg gatcgctcac aaccagtcgg tagatgtcaa gaagagacgt tgggttacct
     2521 tctgctctgc agaatggcca acctttaacg tcggatggcc gcgagacggc acctttaacc
     2581 gagacctcat cacccaggtt aagatcaagg tcttttcacc tggcccgcat ggacacccag
     2641 accaggtccc ctacatcgtg acctgggaag ccttggcttt tgacccccct ccctgggtca
     2701 agccctttgt acaccctaag cctccgcctc ctcttcctcc atccgccccg tctctccccc
     2761 ttgaacctcc tcgttcgacc ccgcctcgat cctcccttta tccagccctc actccttctc
     2821 taggcgccgg aattgaagat ctgggggatc gatcctctag agtccgttac ataacttacg
     2881 gtaaatggcc cgcctggctg accgcccaac gacccccgcc cattgacgtc aataatgacg
     2941 tatgttccca tagtaacgcc aatagggact ttccattgac gtcaatgggt ggagtattta
     3001 cggtaaactg cccacttggc agtacatcaa gtgtatcata tgccaagtac gccccctatt
     3061 gacgtcaatg acggtaaatg gcccgcctgg cattatgccc agtacatgac cttatgggac
     3121 tttcctactt ggcagtacat ctacgtatta gtcatcgcta ttaccatggt gatgcggttt
     3181 tggcagtaca tcaatgggcg tggatagcgg tttgactcac ggggatttcc aagtctccac
     3241 cccattgacg tcaatgggag tttgttttgg caccaaaatc aacgggactt tccaaaatgt
     3301 cgtaacaact ccgccccatt gacgcaaatg ggcggtaggc gtgtacggtg ggaggtctat
     3361 ataagcagag ctcgtttagt gaaccgtcag atcgcctgga gacgccatcc acgctgtttt
     3421 gacctccata gaagacaccg ggaccgatcc agcctccgcg gccgggaacg gtgcattgga
     3481 acggacctgc aggaattgat ccgcggccgc accggtcgcc accatggtgt ctaagggcga
     3541 agagctgatt aaggagaaca tgcacatgaa gctctacatg gagggcaccg tgaacaacca
     3601 ccacttcaag tgcacatccg agggcgaagg caagccctac gagggcaccc agaccatgag
     3661 aatcaaggtg gtcgagggcg gccctctccc cttcgccttc gacatcctgg ctaccagctt
     3721 catgtacggc agcagaacct tcatcaacca cacccagggc atccccgatt tctttaagca
     3781 gtccttccct gagggcttca catgggagag agtcaccaca tacgaagacg ggggcgtgct
     3841 gaccgctacc caggacacca gcctccagga cggctgcctc atctacaacg tcaagatcag
     3901 aggggtgaac ttcccatcca acggccctgt gatgcagaag aaaacactcg gctgggaggc
     3961 caacaccgag atgctgtacc ccgctgacgg cggcctggaa ggcagaaccg acatggccct
     4021 gaagctcgtg ggcgggggcc acctgatctg caacttcaag accacataca gatccaagaa
     4081 acccgctaag aacctcaaga tgcccggcgt ctactatgtg gaccacagac tggaaagaat
     4141 caaggaggcc gacaaagaga cctacgtcga gcagcacgag gtggctgtgg ccagatactg
     4201 cgacctccct agcaaactgg ggcacaaact taatggcatg gacgagctgt acaagtccgg
     4261 actcagatct cgagctcaag cttcgaattc aatgggcacc cgcgacgacg agtacgacta
     4321 tctcttcaaa gttgtcctta ttggagattc tggtgttgga aagagtaatc tcttgtctcg
     4381 atttactcga aatgagttta atctcgaaag taagagcacc attggagtag agtttgcaac
     4441 aagaagcatc caggttgatg ggaaaacaat aaaggcacag atatgggaca cggcagggca
     4501 ggagcgatac cgagctataa catcagcata ttatcgtgga gctgtaggtg ccttactggt
     4561 ttatgacatt gctaagcatc tcacatatga aaatgtagaa cgatggctga aagaactgag
     4621 agatcatgct gatagtaaca ttgttatcat gcttgtgggc aataagagtg atttgcgtca
     4681 tctcagggca gttcctacag atgaagcaag agcttttgca gaaaagaatg gtttgtcatt
     4741 cattgagact tccgctctag actctacaaa tgtagaagct gcttttcaga caattctgac
     4801 agagatatac cgcattgttt cccagaaaca aatgtcagac agacgtgaaa atgacatgtc
     4861 tccaagcaac aatgtggttc ctattcatgt tccaccaacc actgaaaaca agccaaaggt
     4921 gcagtgctgt cagaacatat aaggatccgg aattccgccc cccccccccc cccccctctc
     4981 cctccccccc ccctaacgtt actggccgaa gccgcttgga ataaggccgg tgtgcgtttg
     5041 tctatatgtt attttccacc atattgccgt cttttggcaa tgtgagggcc cggaaacctg
     5101 gccctgtctt cttgacgagc attcctaggg gtctttcccc tctcgccaaa ggaatgcaag
     5161 gtctgttgaa tgtcgtgaag gaagcagttc ctctggaagc ttcttgaaga caaacaacgt
     5221 ctgtagcgac cctttgcagg cagcggaacc ccccacctgg cgacaggtgc ctctgcggcc
     5281 aaaagccacg tgtataagat acacctgcaa aggcggcaca accccagtgc cacgttgtga
     5341 gttggatagt tgtggaaaga gtcaaatggc tctcctcaag cgtattcaac aaggggctga
     5401 aggatgccca gaaggtaccc cattgtatgg gatctgatct ggggcctcgg tgcacatgct
     5461 ttacatgtgt ttagtcgagg ttaaaaaaac gtctaggccc cccgaaccac ggggacgtgg
     5521 ttttcctttg aaaaacacga tgataagctt gccacaaccc gtaccaaaga tggatagatc
     5581 cggaaagcct gaactcaccg cgacgtctgt cgagaagttt ctgatcgaaa agttcgacag
     5641 cgtctccgac ctgatgcagc tctcggaggg cgaagaatct cgtgctttca gcttcgatgt
     5701 aggagggcgt ggatatgtcc tgcgggtaaa tagctgcgcc gatggtttct acaaagatcg
     5761 ttatgtttat cggcactttg catcggccgc gctcccgatt ccggaagtgc ttgacattgg
     5821 ggaattcagc gagagcctga cctattgcat ctcccgccgt gcacagggtg tcacgttgca
     5881 agacctgcct gaaaccgaac tgcccgctgt tctgcagccg gtcgcggagg ccatggatgc
     5941 gatcgctgcg gccgatctta gccagacgag cgggttcggc ccattcggac cgcaaggaat
     6001 cggtcaatac actacatggc gtgatttcat atgcgcgatt gctgatcccc atgtgtatca
     6061 ctggcaaact gtgatggacg acaccgtcag tgcgtccgtc gcgcaggctc tcgatgagct
     6121 gatgctttgg gccgaggact gccccgaagt ccggcacctc gtgcacgcgg atttcggctc
     6181 caacaatgtc ctgacggaca atggccgcat aacagcggtc attgactgga gcgaggcgat
     6241 gttcggggat tcccaatacg aggtcgccaa catcttcttc tggaggccgt ggttggcttg
     6301 tatggagcag cagacgcgct acttcgagcg gaggcatccg gagcttgcag gatcgccgcg
     6361 gctccgggcg tatatgctcc gcattggtct tgaccaactc tatcagagct tggttgacgg
     6421 caatttcgat gatgcagctt gggcgcaggg tcgatgcgac gcaatcgtcc gatccggagc
     6481 cgggactgtc gggcgtacac aaatcgcccg cagaagcgcg gccgtctgga ccgatggctg
     6541 tgtagaagta ctcgccgata gtggaaaccg acgccccagc actcgtccga gggcaaagga
     6601 atagagtaga tgccgaccga acaagagctg atttcgagaa cgcctcagcc agcaactcgc
     6661 gcgagcctag caaggcaaat gcgagagaac ggccttacgc ttggtggcac agttctcgtc
     6721 cacagttcgc taagctcgct cggctgggtc gcgggagggc cggtcgcagt gattcaggcc
     6781 cttctggatt gtgttggtcc ccagggcacg attgtcatgc ccacgcactc gggtgatctg
     6841 actgatcccg cagattggag atcgccgccc gtgcctgccg attgggtgca gatctctatc
     6901 gagggctgca gcgctgcaga ggccgagtgc agaactgctc caaagggacc tcaaggcttt
     6961 ccgagggaca ctaggctgac tccatcgagc cagtgtagag ataagcttat cgattagtcc
     7021 aatttgttaa agacaggata tcagtggtcc aggctctagt tttgactcaa caatatcacc
     7081 agctgaagcc tatagagtac gagccataga taaaataaaa gattttattt agtctccaga
     7141 aaaagggggg aatgaaagac cccacctgta ggtttggcaa gctagcttaa gtaacgccat
     7201 tttgcaaggc atggaaaaat acataactga gaatagagaa gttcagatca aggtcaggaa
     7261 cagatggaac agggtcgacc ctagagaacc atcagatgtt tccagggtgc cccaaggacc
     7321 tgaaatgacc ctgtgcctta tttgaactaa ccaatcagtt cgcttctcgc ttctgttcgc
     7381 gcgcttctgc tccccgagct caataaaaga gcccacaacc cctcactcgg ggcgccagtc
     7441 ctccgattga ctgagtcgcc cgggtacccg tgtatccaat aaaccctctt gcagttgcat
     7501 ccgacttgtg gtctcgctgt tccttgggag ggtctcctct gagtgattga ctacccgtca
     7561 gcgggggtct ttcatttggg ggctcgtccg ggatcgggag acccctgccc agggaccacc
     7621 gacccaccac cgggaggtaa gctggctgcc tcgcgcgttt cggtgatgac ggtgaaaacc
     7681 tctgacacat gcagctcccg gagacggtca cagcttgtct gtaagcggat gccgggagca
     7741 gacaagcccg tcagggcgcg tcagcgggtg ttggcgggtg tcggggcgca gccatgaccc
     7801 agtcacgtag cgatagcgga gtgtagatcc ggctgtggaa tgtgtgtcag ttagggtgtg
     7861 gaaagtcccc aggctcccca gcaggcagaa gtatgcaaag catgcatctc aattagtcag
     7921 caaccaggtg tggaaagtcc ccaggctccc cagcaggcag aagtatgcaa agcatgcatc
     7981 tcaattagtc agcaaccata gtcccgcccc taactccgcc catcccgccc ctaactccgc
     8041 ccagttccgc ccattctccg ccccatggct gactaatttt ttttatttat gcagaggccg
     8101 aggccgcctc ggcctctgag ctattccaga agtagtgagg aggctttttt ggaggcctag
     8161 gcttttgcaa aaagcttact ggcttaacta tgcggcatca gagcagattg tactgagagt
     8221 gcaccatatg cggtgtgaaa taccgcacag atgcgtaagg agaaaatacc gcatcaggcg
     8281 ctcttccgct tcctcgctca ctgactcgct gcgctcggtc gttcggctgc ggcgagcggt
     8341 atcagctcac tcaaaggcgg taatacggtt atccacagaa tcaggggata acgcaggaaa
     8401 gaacatgtga gcaaaaggcc agcaaaaggc caggaaccgt aaaaaggccg cgttgctggc
     8461 gtttttccat aggctccgcc cccctgacga gcatcacaaa aatcgacgct caagtcagag
     8521 gtggcgaaac ccgacaggac tataaagata ccaggcgttt ccccctggaa gctccctcgt
     8581 gcgctctcct gttccgaccc tgccgcttac cggatacctg tccgcctttc tcccttcggg
     8641 aagcgtggcg ctttctcata gctcacgctg taggtatctc agttcggtgt aggtcgttcg
     8701 ctccaagctg ggctgtgtgc acgaaccccc cgttcagccc gaccgctgcg ccttatccgg
     8761 taactatcgt cttgagtcca acccggtaag acacgactta tcgccactgg cagcagccac
     8821 tggtaacagg attagcagag cgaggtatgt aggcggtgct acagagttct tgaagtggtg
     8881 gcctaactac ggctacacta gaaggacagt atttggtatc tgcgctctgc tgaagccagt
     8941 taccttcgga aaaagagttg gtagctcttg atccggcaaa caaaccaccg ctggtagcgg
     9001 tggttttttt gtttgcaagc agcagattac gcgcagaaaa aaaggatctc aagaagatcc
     9061 tttgatcttt tctacggggt ctgacgctca gtggaacgaa aactcacgtt aagggatttt
     9121 ggtcatgaga ttatcaaaaa ggatcttcac ctagatcctt ttaaattaaa aatgaagttt
     9181 taaa
//
