[The description below was written by a language model from this plasmid's Addgene catalogue record and the feature table of its GenBank file.]
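Description:
pQCXIH-tag RFPt- Rab11a WT is a 9.2 kb self-inactivating gammaretroviral expression vector built on the pQCXIH backbone, designed to deliver a red-fluorescent fusion of the small GTPase Rab11a into mammalian cells. In bacteria it is maintained through a high-copy ColE1/pUC-type origin and selected with ampicillin via the bla gene. The backbone outside the proviral region also carries an SV40 enhancer/early promoter with its embedded SV40 origin.

The viral genome is transcribed in packaging cells from a hybrid 5' end in which a CMV enhancer/promoter is joined to a truncated Moloney murine sarcoma virus LTR. This is followed by the MMLV Psi packaging signal and a truncated gag segment lacking its start codon, which supports efficient encapsidation. The 3' LTR has a U3 deletion, so after reverse transcription and integration the LTR promoter activity is lost and expression depends on the internal promoter. That internal unit is a second CMV immediate-early enhancer/promoter driving a Kozak-initiated TagRFP-T, a photostable TagRFP variant, placed N-terminal to the wild-type Rab11a coding sequence of dog (Canis lupus) origin. The Rab11a open reading frame is not annotated in the feature table but presumably occupies the unannotated interval between TagRFP-T and the downstream element. An EMCV IRES then links translation of the hygromycin resistance gene to the same transcript, so hygromycin-resistant cells should also express the fusion.

The construct is suited to generating stable cell lines for imaging Rab11a localisation. The associated publication concerns phosphoinositide control of apical identity, although the record does not specify the target cell line.
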