Addgene plasmid #161992: pQCXIH-tag RFPt- Rab11a WT
Purpose: Retroviral expression vector containing Rab11a tagged with RFP
Depositing lab: David Bryant. Depositing organization: University of Glasgow. Publication: The phospholipid PI(3,4)P2 is an apical identity determinant. Roman-Fernandez A, Roignot J, Sandilands E, Nacke M, Mansour MA, McGarry L, Shanks E, Mostov KE, Bryant DM. Nat Commun. 2018 Nov 28;9(1):5041. doi: 10.1038/s41467-018-07464-8. PubMed 30487552.
Backbone
  Vector backbone: pQCXIH
  Vector type: Retroviral
  Selectable markers: Hygromycin
Growth in bacteria
  Bacterial resistance: Ampicillin, 100 μg/mL
  Growth temperature: 37°C
  Growth strain: NEB Stable
  Copy number: High Copy
Gene/Insert
  Gene/Insert name: RAB11A
  Species: Canis Lupus
  Entrez Gene: RAB11A (a.k.a. RAB11)
  Tag / fusion protein: RFP (N terminal on backbone)
  Cloning method: Ligation Independent Cloning
Terms and licenses: Academic/Nonprofit Terms; Industry Terms: Not Available to Industry
How to cite: pQCXIH-tag RFPt- Rab11a WT was a gift from David Bryant (Addgene plasmid # 161992 ; http://n2t.net/addgene:161992 ; RRID:Addgene_161992)
