>Addgene plasmid #161992 | pQCXIH-tag RFPt- Rab11a WT | depositor partial sequence | sequence record 314208 | Rab11a gene
ATGGGCACCCGCGACGACGAGTACGACTATCTCTTCAAAGTTGTCCTTATTGGAGATTCTGGTGTTGGAA
AGAGTAATCTCTTGTCTCGATTTACTCGAAATGAGTTTAATCTCGAAAGTAAGAGCACCATTGGAGTAGA
GTTTGCAACAAGAAGCATCCAGGTTGATGGGAAAACAATAAAGGCACAGATATGGGACACGGCAGGGCAG
GAGCGATACCGAGCTATAACATCAGCATATTATCGTGGAGCTGTAGGTGCCTTACTGGTTTATGACATTG
CTAAGCATCTCACATATGAAAATGTAGAACGATGGCTGAAAGAACTGAGAGATCATGCTGATAGTAACAT
TGTTATCATGCTTGTGGGCAATAAGAGTGATTTGCGTCATCTCAGGGCAGTTCCTACAGATGAAGCAAGA
GCTTTTGCAGAAAAGAATGGTTTGTCATTCATTGAGACTTCCGCTCTAGACTCTACAAATGTAGAAGCTG
CTTTTCAGACAATTCTGACAGAGATATACCGCATTGTTTCCCAGAAACAAATGTCAGACAGACGTGAAAA
TGACATGTCTCCAAGCAACAATGTGGTTCCTATTCATGTTCCACCAACCACTGAAAACAAGCCAAAGGTG
CAGTGCTGTCAGAACATATAA
